Addgene plasmid #104048: PX458_NFIA_iso1_1
Purpose: Encodes gRNA for 3' target of human NFIA_iso1 along with Cas9 with 2A GFP
Depositing lab: Eric Mendenhall & Richard M. Myers. Depositing organization: University of Alabama in Huntsville. Publication: CETCh-seq: CRISPR epitope tagging ChIP-seq of DNA-binding proteins. Savic D, Partridge EC, Newberry KM, Smith SB, Meadows SK, Roberts BS, Mackiewicz M, Mendenhall EM, Myers RM. Genome Res. 2015 Sep 9. 10.1101/gr.193540.115 PubMed 26355004.
Backbone
  Vector backbone: PX458
  Vector type: Mammalian Expression, CRISPR
Growth in bacteria
  Bacterial resistance: Ampicillin, 100 μg/mL
  Growth temperature: 37°C
  Growth strain: DH5alpha
  Copy number: High Copy
Gene/Insert
  Gene/Insert name: NFIA_iso1 gRNA
  gRNA/shRNA sequence: GACGCTGCAACTTTTATCCC
  Species: H. sapiens (human)
  Entrez Gene: NFIA (a.k.a. BRMUTD, C1DELp32p31, CTF, DEL1P32P31, NF-I/A, NF1-A, NFI-A, NFI-L)
  Cloning method: Gibson Cloning
  Sequencing primers: 5′ pBR322ori-F
Terms and licenses: Academic/Nonprofit Terms; Industry Terms: Not Available to Industry
Depositor comments: Note: This plasmid is part of the Mendenhall and Meyers CRISPR-based Tagging system to add a tag (currently using FLAG) to endogenous proteins. Please see https://www.addgene.org/crispr/tagging/ for more details.
How to cite: PX458_NFIA_iso1_1 was a gift from Eric Mendenhall & Richard M. Myers (Addgene plasmid # 104048 ; http://n2t.net/addgene:104048 ; RRID:Addgene_104048)
