[The description below was written by a language model from this plasmid's Addgene catalogue record and pLannotate feature annotations shown in this document.]
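Description:
PX458_NFIA_iso1_1 is a mammalian expression CRISPR plasmid built on the PX458 backbone, an all-in-one vector that delivers both a single guide RNA and Streptococcus pyogenes Cas9 with a fluorescent reporter. It is propagated in E. coli as a high-copy plasmid through a ColE1/pUC-type origin and selected with ampicillin via the β-lactamase (AmpR) gene. An f1 phage origin is also present, along with a single annotated AAV2 inverted terminal repeat and short bom and rop fragments that appear to be backbone remnants rather than functional modules.

The payload consists of two expression units. A human U6 RNA polymerase III promoter drives a guide, inserted by Gibson cloning, fused to the S. pyogenes gRNA scaffold. The guide targets the 3' end of human NFIA isoform 1, and a second partial scaffold fragment is annotated just downstream. The second unit uses a hybrid CMV enhancer/chicken β-actin promoter with a hybrid intron to express Cas9 (annotated as contiguous N- and C-terminal portions that together make up the full coding sequence), followed by a nucleoplasmin nuclear localization signal, EGFP and a bGH polyadenylation signal. According to the record, GFP is linked to Cas9 through a 2A peptide, so the two are produced as separate proteins from one transcript and green fluorescence marks transfected, Cas9-expressing cells. The 2A element itself is not annotated in the feature table.

The plasmid belongs to a CRISPR-based epitope tagging system in which cutting near the 3' end of a gene allows a tag (currently FLAG) to be added to the endogenous protein, supporting ChIP-seq of DNA-binding proteins such as NFIA. The donor template carrying the tag is not part of this construct.
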