Features (pLannotate 1.2.2; 19 found; start..end, strand, type, name):
     15..255     +  promoter       U6 promoter: RNA polymerase III promoter for human U6 snRNA
    284..359     +  misc_RNA       gRNA scaffold: guide RNA scaffold for the Streptococcus pyogenes CRISPR/Cas9 system
    366..409     +  misc_RNA       gRNA scaffold (fragment): guide RNA scaffold for the Streptococcus pyogenes CRISPR/Cas9 system
    456..741     +  enhancer       CMV enhancer: human cytomegalovirus immediate early enhancer; contains an 18-bp deletion relative to the standard CMV enhancer
    743..1020    +  promoter       chicken β-actin promoter: No description available
   1021..1248    +  intron         hybrid intron: hybrid between chicken β-actin (CBA) and minute virus of mice (MMV) introns (Gray et al., 2011)
   1386..2987    +  CDS            Cas9(N): N-terminal portion of Streptococcus pyogenes Cas9 (Zetsche et al., 2015)
   2988..5486    +  CDS            Cas9(C): C-terminal portion of Streptococcus pyogenes Cas9 (Zetsche et al., 2015)
   5487..5534    +  CDS            nucleoplasmin NLS: bipartite nuclear localization signal from nucleoplasmin
   5604..6317    +  CDS            EGFP: EGFP is a basic (constitutively fluorescent) green fluorescent protein published in 1996, derived from Aequorea victoria. It is reported to be a rapidly-maturing weak dimer with moderate acid sensitivity.
   6351..6462    +  polyA_signal   bGH poly(A) signal: bovine growth hormone polyadenylation signal
   6567..6707    +  repeat_region  AAV2 ITR: inverted terminal repeat of adeno-associated virus serotype 2 inverted
   6712..6763    -  misc_feature   bom (fragment): basis of mobility region from pBR322
   6782..7237    +  rep_origin     f1 ori (sequence partly withheld): f1 bacteriophage origin of replication; arrow indicates direction of (+) strand synthesis
   7238..7287    -  misc_feature   bom (fragment): basis of mobility region from pBR322
   7389..7424    -  CDS            rop (fragment): Rop protein, which maintains plasmids at low copy number; rop
   7519..7623    +  promoter       AmpR promoter: bla
   7624..8484    +  CDS            AmpR: β-lactamase; bla; confers resistance to ampicillin, carbenicillin, and related antibiotics
   8655..9243    +  rep_origin     ori: high-copy-number ColE1/pMB1/pBR322/pUC origin of replication
>Addgene plasmid #104048 | PX458_NFIA_iso1_1 | addgene full sequence | sequence record 200056 | Addgene NGS Result
TTTTGCTCACATGTGAGGGCCTATTTCCCATGATTCCTTCATATTTGCATATACGATACAAGGCTGTTAG
AGAGATAATTGGAATTAATTTGACTGTAAACACAAAGATATTAGTACAAAATACGTGACGTAGAAAGTAA
TAATTTCTTGGGTAGTTTGCAGTTTTAAAATTATGTTTTAAAATGGACTATCATATGCTTACCGTAACTT
GAAAGTATTTCGATTTCTTGGCTTTATATATCTTGTGGAAAGGACGAAACACCGACGCTGCAACTTTTAT
CCCGTTTTAGAGCTAGAAATAGCAAGTTAAAATAAGGCTAGTCCGTTATCAACTTGAAAAAGTGGCACCG
AGTCGGTGCTTTTTTGTTTTAGAGCTAGAAATAGCAAGTTAAAATAAGGCTAGTCCGTTTTTAGCGCGTG
CGCCAATTCTGCAGACAAATGGCTCTAGAGGTACCCGTTACATAACTTACGGTAAATGGCCCGCCTGGCT
GACCGCCCAACGACCCCCGCCCATTGACGTCAATAGTAACGCCAATAGGGACTTTCCATTGACGTCAATG
GGTGGAGTATTTACGGTAAACTGCCCACTTGGCAGTACATCAAGTGTATCATATGCCAAGTACGCCCCCT
ATTGACGTCAATGACGGTAAATGGCCCGCCTGGCATTGTGCCCAGTACATGACCTTATGGGACTTTCCTA
CTTGGCAGTACATCTACGTATTAGTCATCGCTATTACCATGGTCGAGGTGAGCCCCACGTTCTGCTTCAC
TCTCCCCATCTCCCCCCCCTCCCCACCCCCAATTTTGTATTTATTTATTTTTTAATTATTTTGTGCAGCG
ATGGGGGCGGGGGGGGGGGGGGGGCGCGCGCCAGGCGGGGCGGGGCGGGGCGAGGGGCGGGGCGGGGCGA
GGCGGAGAGGTGCGGCGGCAGCCAATCAGAGCGGCGCGCTCCGAAAGTTTCCTTTTATGGCGAGGCGGCG
GCGGCGGCGGCCCTATAAAAAGCGAAGCGCGCGGCGGGCGGGAGTCGCTGCGCGCTGCCTTCGCCCCGTG
CCCCGCTCCGCCGCCGCCTCGCGCCGCCCGCCCCGGCTCTGACTGACCGCGTTACTCCCACAGGTGAGCG
GGCGGGACGGCCCTTCTCCTCCGGGCTGTAATTAGCTGAGCAAGAGGTAAGGGTTTAAGGGATGGTTGGT
TGGTGGGGTATTAATGTTTAATTACCTGGAGCACCTGCCTGAAATCACTTTTTTTCAGGTTGGACCGGTG
CCACCATGGACTATAAGGACCACGACGGAGACTACAAGGATCATGATATTGATTACAAAGACGATGACGA
TAAGATGGCCCCAAAGAAGAAGCGGAAGGTCGGTATCCACGGAGTCCCAGCAGCCGACAAGAAGTACAGC
ATCGGCCTGGACATCGGCACCAACTCTGTGGGCTGGGCCGTGATCACCGACGAGTACAAGGTGCCCAGCA
AGAAATTCAAGGTGCTGGGCAACACCGACCGGCACAGCATCAAGAAGAACCTGATCGGAGCCCTGCTGTT
CGACAGCGGCGAAACAGCCGAGGCCACCCGGCTGAAGAGAACCGCCAGAAGAAGATACACCAGACGGAAG
AACCGGATCTGCTATCTGCAAGAGATCTTCAGCAACGAGATGGCCAAGGTGGACGACAGCTTCTTCCACA
GACTGGAAGAGTCCTTCCTGGTGGAAGAGGATAAGAAGCACGAGCGGCACCCCATCTTCGGCAACATCGT
GGACGAGGTGGCCTACCACGAGAAGTACCCCACCATCTACCACCTGAGAAAGAAACTGGTGGACAGCACC
GACAAGGCCGACCTGCGGCTGATCTATCTGGCCCTGGCCCACATGATCAAGTTCCGGGGCCACTTCCTGA
TCGAGGGCGACCTGAACCCCGACAACAGCGACGTGGACAAGCTGTTCATCCAGCTGGTGCAGACCTACAA
CCAGCTGTTCGAGGAAAACCCCATCAACGCCAGCGGCGTGGACGCCAAGGCCATCCTGTCTGCCAGACTG
AGCAAGAGCAGACGGCTGGAAAATCTGATCGCCCAGCTGCCCGGCGAGAAGAAGAATGGCCTGTTCGGAA
ACCTGATTGCCCTGAGCCTGGGCCTGACCCCCAACTTCAAGAGCAACTTCGACCTGGCCGAGGATGCCAA
ACTGCAGCTGAGCAAGGACACCTACGACGACGACCTGGACAACCTGCTGGCCCAGATCGGCGACCAGTAC
GCCGACCTGTTTCTGGCCGCCAAGAACCTGTCCGACGCCATCCTGCTGAGCGACATCCTGAGAGTGAACA
CCGAGATCACCAAGGCCCCCCTGAGCGCCTCTATGATCAAGAGATACGACGAGCACCACCAGGACCTGAC
CCTGCTGAAAGCTCTCGTGCGGCAGCAGCTGCCTGAGAAGTACAAAGAGATTTTCTTCGACCAGAGCAAG
AACGGCTACGCCGGCTACATTGACGGCGGAGCCAGCCAGGAAGAGTTCTACAAGTTCATCAAGCCCATCC
TGGAAAAGATGGACGGCACCGAGGAACTGCTCGTGAAGCTGAACAGAGAGGACCTGCTGCGGAAGCAGCG
GACCTTCGACAACGGCAGCATCCCCCACCAGATCCACCTGGGAGAGCTGCACGCCATTCTGCGGCGGCAG
GAAGATTTTTACCCATTCCTGAAGGACAACCGGGAAAAGATCGAGAAGATCCTGACCTTCCGCATCCCCT
ACTACGTGGGCCCTCTGGCCAGGGGAAACAGCAGATTCGCCTGGATGACCAGAAAGAGCGAGGAAACCAT
CACCCCCTGGAACTTCGAGGAAGTGGTGGACAAGGGCGCTTCCGCCCAGAGCTTCATCGAGCGGATGACC
AACTTCGATAAGAACCTGCCCAACGAGAAGGTGCTGCCCAAGCACAGCCTGCTGTACGAGTACTTCACCG
TGTATAACGAGCTGACCAAAGTGAAATACGTGACCGAGGGAATGAGAAAGCCCGCCTTCCTGAGCGGCGA
GCAGAAAAAGGCCATCGTGGACCTGCTGTTCAAGACCAACCGGAAAGTGACCGTGAAGCAGCTGAAAGAG
GACTACTTCAAGAAAATCGAGTGCTTCGACTCCGTGGAAATCTCCGGCGTGGAAGATCGGTTCAACGCCT
CCCTGGGCACATACCACGATCTGCTGAAAATTATCAAGGACAAGGACTTCCTGGACAATGAGGAAAACGA
GGACATTCTGGAAGATATCGTGCTGACCCTGACACTGTTTGAGGACAGAGAGATGATCGAGGAACGGCTG
AAAACCTATGCCCACCTGTTCGACGACAAAGTGATGAAGCAGCTGAAGCGGCGGAGATACACCGGCTGGG
GCAGGCTGAGCCGGAAGCTGATCAACGGCATCCGGGACAAGCAGTCCGGCAAGACAATCCTGGATTTCCT
GAAGTCCGACGGCTTCGCCAACAGAAACTTCATGCAGCTGATCCACGACGACAGCCTGACCTTTAAAGAG
GACATCCAGAAAGCCCAGGTGTCCGGCCAGGGCGATAGCCTGCACGAGCACATTGCCAATCTGGCCGGCA
GCCCCGCCATTAAGAAGGGCATCCTGCAGACAGTGAAGGTGGTGGACGAGCTCGTGAAAGTGATGGGCCG
GCACAAGCCCGAGAACATCGTGATCGAAATGGCCAGAGAGAACCAGACCACCCAGAAGGGACAGAAGAAC
AGCCGCGAGAGAATGAAGCGGATCGAAGAGGGCATCAAAGAGCTGGGCAGCCAGATCCTGAAAGAACACC
CCGTGGAAAACACCCAGCTGCAGAACGAGAAGCTGTACCTGTACTACCTGCAGAATGGGCGGGATATGTA
CGTGGACCAGGAACTGGACATCAACCGGCTGTCCGACTACGATGTGGACCATATCGTGCCTCAGAGCTTT
CTGAAGGACGACTCCATCGACAACAAGGTGCTGACCAGAAGCGACAAGAACCGGGGCAAGAGCGACAACG
TGCCCTCCGAAGAGGTCGTGAAGAAGATGAAGAACTACTGGCGGCAGCTGCTGAACGCCAAGCTGATTAC
CCAGAGAAAGTTCGACAATCTGACCAAGGCCGAGAGAGGCGGCCTGAGCGAACTGGATAAGGCCGGCTTC
ATCAAGAGACAGCTGGTGGAAACCCGGCAGATCACAAAGCACGTGGCACAGATCCTGGACTCCCGGATGA
ACACTAAGTACGACGAGAATGACAAGCTGATCCGGGAAGTGAAAGTGATCACCCTGAAGTCCAAGCTGGT
GTCCGATTTCCGGAAGGATTTCCAGTTTTACAAAGTGCGCGAGATCAACAACTACCACCACGCCCACGAC
GCCTACCTGAACGCCGTCGTGGGAACCGCCCTGATCAAAAAGTACCCTAAGCTGGAAAGCGAGTTCGTGT
ACGGCGACTACAAGGTGTACGACGTGCGGAAGATGATCGCCAAGAGCGAGCAGGAAATCGGCAAGGCTAC
CGCCAAGTACTTCTTCTACAGCAACATCATGAACTTTTTCAAGACCGAGATTACCCTGGCCAACGGCGAG
ATCCGGAAGCGGCCTCTGATCGAGACAAACGGCGAAACCGGGGAGATCGTGTGGGATAAGGGCCGGGATT
TTGCCACCGTGCGGAAAGTGCTGAGCATGCCCCAAGTGAATATCGTGAAAAAGACCGAGGTGCAGACAGG
CGGCTTCAGCAAAGAGTCTATCCTGCCCAAGAGGAACAGCGATAAGCTGATCGCCAGAAAGAAGGACTGG
GACCCTAAGAAGTACGGCGGCTTCGACAGCCCCACCGTGGCCTATTCTGTGCTGGTGGTGGCCAAAGTGG
AAAAGGGCAAGTCCAAGAAACTGAAGAGTGTGAAAGAGCTGCTGGGGATCACCATCATGGAAAGAAGCAG
CTTCGAGAAGAATCCCATCGACTTTCTGGAAGCCAAGGGCTACAAAGAAGTGAAAAAGGACCTGATCATC
AAGCTGCCTAAGTACTCCCTGTTCGAGCTGGAAAACGGCCGGAAGAGAATGCTGGCCTCTGCCGGCGAAC
TGCAGAAGGGAAACGAACTGGCCCTGCCCTCCAAATATGTGAACTTCCTGTACCTGGCCAGCCACTATGA
GAAGCTGAAGGGCTCCCCCGAGGATAATGAGCAGAAACAGCTGTTTGTGGAACAGCACAAGCACTACCTG
GACGAGATCATCGAGCAGATCAGCGAGTTCTCCAAGAGAGTGATCCTGGCCGACGCTAATCTGGACAAAG
TGCTGTCCGCCTACAACAAGCACCGGGATAAGCCCATCAGAGAGCAGGCCGAGAATATCATCCACCTGTT
TACCCTGACCAATCTGGGAGCCCCTGCCGCCTTCAAGTACTTTGACACCACCATCGACCGGAAGAGGTAC
ACCAGCACCAAAGAGGTGCTGGACGCCACCCTGATCCACCAGAGCATCACCGGCCTGTACGAGACACGGA
TCGACCTGTCTCAGCTGGGAGGCGACAAAAGGCCGGCGGCCACGAAAAAGGCCGGCCAGGCAAAAAAGAA
AAAGGAATTCGGCAGTGGAGAGGGCAGAGGAAGTCTGCTAACATGCGGTGACGTCGAGGAGAATCCTGGC
CCAGTGAGCAAGGGCGAGGAGCTGTTCACCGGGGTGGTGCCCATCCTGGTCGAGCTGGACGGCGACGTAA
ACGGCCACAAGTTCAGCGTGTCCGGCGAGGGCGAGGGCGATGCCACCTACGGCAAGCTGACCCTGAAGTT
CATCTGCACCACCGGCAAGCTGCCCGTGCCCTGGCCCACCCTCGTGACCACCCTGACCTACGGCGTGCAG
TGCTTCAGCCGCTACCCCGACCACATGAAGCAGCACGACTTCTTCAAGTCCGCCATGCCCGAAGGCTACG
TCCAGGAGCGCACCATCTTCTTCAAGGACGACGGCAACTACAAGACCCGCGCCGAGGTGAAGTTCGAGGG
CGACACCCTGGTGAACCGCATCGAGCTGAAGGGCATCGACTTCAAGGAGGACGGCAACATCCTGGGGCAC
AAGCTGGAGTACAACTACAACAGCCACAACGTCTATATCATGGCCGACAAGCAGAAGAACGGCATCAAGG
TGAACTTCAAGATCCGCCACAACATCGAGGACGGCAGCGTGCAGCTCGCCGACCACTACCAGCAGAACAC
CCCCATCGGCGACGGCCCCGTGCTGCTGCCCGACAACCACTACCTGAGCACCCAGTCCGCCCTGAGCAAA
GACCCCAACGAGAAGCGCGATCACATGGTCCTGCTGGAGTTCGTGACCGCCGCCGGGATCACTCTCGGCA
TGGACGAGCTGTACAAGGAATTCTAACTAGAGCTCGCTGATCAGCCTCGACTGTGCCTTCTAGTTGCCAG
CCATCTGTTGTTTGCCCCTCCCCCGTGCCTTCCTTGACCCTGGAAGGTGCCACTCCCACTGTCCTTTCCT
AATAAAATGAGGAAATTGCATCGCATTGTCTGAGTAGGTGTCATTCTATTCTGGGGGGTGGGGTGGGGCA
GGACAGCAAGGGGGAGGATTGGGAAGAGAATAGCAGGCATGCTGGGGAGCGGCCGCAGGAACCCCTAGTG
ATGGAGTTGGCCACTCCCTCTCTGCGCGCTCGCTCGCTCACTGAGGCCGGGCGACCAAAGGTCGCCCGAC
GCCCGGGCTTTGCCCGGGCGGCCTCAGTGAGCGAGCGAGCGCGCAGCTGCCTGCAGGGGCGCCTGATGCG
GTATTTTCTCCTTACGCATCTGTGCGGTATTTCACACCGCATA
[95 nt withheld, positions 6764-6858]
T
[46 nt withheld, positions 6860-6905]
C
[141 nt withheld, positions 6907-7047]
CCTTTGACGTTGGAGTCCACGTTCTTT
[37 nt withheld, positions 7075-7111]
ACTCTATCTCGGGCTATTCTTTTGATTTATAAGGGATTTTGCCGATTTCGGTCTATTGGTTAAAAAATGA
GCTGATTTAACAAAAATTTAACGCGAATTTTAACAAAATATTAACGTTTACAATTTTATGGTGCACTCTC
AGTACAATCTGCTCTGATGCCGCATAGTTAAGCCAGCCCCGACACCCGCCAACACCCGCTGACGCGCCCT
GACGGGCTTGTCTGCTCCCGGCATCCGCTTACAGACAAGCTGTGACCGTCTCCGGGAGCTGCATGTGTCA
GAGGTTTTCACCGTCATCACCGAAACGCGCGAGACGAAAGGGCCTCGTGATACGCCTATTTTTATAGGTT
AATGTCATGATAATAATGGTTTCTTAGACGTCAGGTGGCACTTTTCGGGGAAATGTGCGCGGAACCCCTA
TTTGTTTATTTTTCTAAATACATTCAAATATGTATCCGCTCATGAGACAATAACCCTGATAAATGCTTCA
ATAATATTGAAAAAGGAAGAGTATGAGTATTCAACATTTCCGTGTCGCCCTTATTCCCTTTTTTGCGGCA
TTTTGCCTTCCTGTTTTTGCTCACCCAGAAACGCTGGTGAAAGTAAAAGATGCTGAAGATCAGTTGGGTG
CACGAGTGGGTTACATCGAACTGGATCTCAACAGCGGTAAGATCCTTGAGAGTTTTCGCCCCGAAGAACG
TTTTCCAATGATGAGCACTTTTAAAGTTCTGCTATGTGGCGCGGTATTATCCCGTATTGACGCCGGGCAA
GAGCAACTCGGTCGCCGCATACACTATTCTCAGAATGACTTGGTTGAGTACTCACCAGTCACAGAAAAGC
ATCTTACGGATGGCATGACAGTAAGAGAATTATGCAGTGCTGCCATAACCATGAGTGATAACACTGCGGC
CAACTTACTTCTGACAACGATCGGAGGACCGAAGGAGCTAACCGCTTTTTTGCACAACATGGGGGATCAT
GTAACTCGCCTTGATCGTTGGGAACCGGAGCTGAATGAAGCCATACCAAACGACGAGCGTGACACCACGA
TGCCTGTAGCAATGGCAACAACGTTGCGCAAACTATTAACTGGCGAACTACTTACTCTAGCTTCCCGGCA
ACAATTAATAGACTGGATGGAGGCGGATAAAGTTGCAGGACCACTTCTGCGCTCGGCCCTTCCGGCTGGC
TGGTTTATTGCTGATAAATCTGGAGCCGGTGAGCGTGGAAGCCGCGGTATCATTGCAGCACTGGGGCCAG
ATGGTAAGCCCTCCCGTATCGTAGTTATCTACACGACGGGGAGTCAGGCAACTATGGATGAACGAAATAG
ACAGATCGCTGAGATAGGTGCCTCACTGATTAAGCATTGGTAACTGTCAGACCAAGTTTACTCATATATA
CTTTAGATTGATTTAAAACTTCATTTTTAATTTAAAAGGATCTAGGTGAAGATCCTTTTTGATAATCTCA
TGACCAAAATCCCTTAACGTGAGTTTTCGTTCCACTGAGCGTCAGACCCCGTAGAAAAGATCAAAGGATC
TTCTTGAGATCCTTTTTTTCTGCGCGTAATCTGCTGCTTGCAAACAAAAAAACCACCGCTACCAGCGGTG
GTTTGTTTGCCGGATCAAGAGCTACCAACTCTTTTTCCGAAGGTAACTGGCTTCAGCAGAGCGCAGATAC
CAAATACTGTTCTTCTAGTGTAGCCGTAGTTAGGCCACCACTTCAAGAACTCTGTAGCACCGCCTACATA
CCTCGCTCTGCTAATCCTGTTACCAGTGGCTGCTGCCAGTGGCGATAAGTCGTGTCTTACCGGGTTGGAC
TCAAGACGATAGTTACCGGATAAGGCGCAGCGGTCGGGCTGAACGGGGGGTTCGTGCACACAGCCCAGCT
TGGAGCGAACGACCTACACCGAACTGAGATACCTACAGCGTGAGCTATGAGAAAGCGCCACGCTTCCCGA
AGGGAGAAAGGCGGACAGGTATCCGGTAAGCGGCAGGGTCGGAACAGGAGAGCGCACGAGGGAGCTTCCA
GGGGGAAACGCCTGGTATCTTTATAGTCCTGTCGGGTTTCGCCACCTCTGACTTGAGCGTCGATTTTTGT
GATGCTCGTCAGGGGGGCGGAGCCTATGGAAAAACGCCAGCAACGCGGCCTTTTTACGGTTCCTGGCCTT
TTGCTGGCC
